>Addgene plasmid #207060 | ClhN-p1k-Sec7-4V5-APEX2-URA | addgene full sequence | sequence record 498335 | Addgene NGS Result
GAACGCGGCCGCCAGCTGAAGCTTCGTACGCTGCAGGTCGTGGGATTCCTGGCTAGTCAAAGTAACTTAT
AAAAGCCTAAAAAAGGAGGATTTAACATGAATTGTCGGTCCTATAGTGTAGTGGTTATCACTTTCGGTTT
TGATCCGGACAACCCCGGTTCGAATCCGGGTAGGACCTCTTTTTATTTTTACTCTAACAAATCAACATTG
ATATTTTTTGTTGATGTGTTAGAGTGGAGCCAACGATGCTCTTAAGATATACACTTTAGTACTTTTGAAG
CTCTTACAGTTTTTTGATGTCGGAGAAGGCTTATACATATTGTTATTTTCCCTCTACAGGAAAGAAGGTG
AACGTTTAGTTTTTATCAAGGCGCCGAGTAAATTTTATAATATCGAGGCGAGGGAAAAACAAAGCAACGA
GAAAGGAAGCTCAAAGTTGGGATTTACATCATTTCTTTAAAAAGCATCATTGGCTTCTCTCCAATTGTTC
AATAAACGCAGACTAATAGAAATTGAAGTCATTTTCCGGAGAAATATAAAATATTTTCTGCAACTAAGCT
ATACTCGATTTCTTTTAAGTTTCTCCAGAACCAATAAAAAGTAATATCTTAAACTGTTTCTTTCTCATTT
TTTCCCCGAATTCCATTAAAGAAGATAAGAAACAAGTCTAAGTGCTACTATATCTGATGTCTGAACAGAA
TTCAGTAGTAAATGCTGAAAAAGGGGATGGCGAAATATCTTCAAATGTAGAGACTGCTTCTTCAGTCAAT
CCGTCTGTGAAACCACAGAATGCTATTAAAGAAGAAGCTAAAGAGACAAATGGTGAAGATCAAAAATGCA
AAGGGCCAGAAAACGCTGGCAGTACGGCAGAAACAAAAGAAACAAGTAACGACGCTACCAACGGAATGAA
AACGCCCGAAGAAACGGAAGATACAAATGACAAACGCCATGACGATGAAGGTGAAGATGGAGATGAAGAT
GAAGATGAAGATGAAGATGAAGATGAAGACAATGGGGACGAGGATGATGAGGACGTGGATAGCAGTAGTT
CCGAAACCAGTTCCGAAGACGGGGAAGATTCTGAATCAGTCTCAGGGGAAAGTACTGAGAGTAGCTCTGG
AGAAGATGAAGAATCTGATGAAAGCGATGGAAATACATCAAACAGCTCCTCTGGTGATGAAAGCGGGTCA
GAAGAAGAAGAAGAAGAAGAAGAAGAAGAAGAAGAAGAGGAAAATGCTGGCGAACCAGCTATCGCTCATC
AAGATAGTGTTCCCACCAACGATTCTACTGCCCCAAGGTCTACCCATACGAGGAACATATCACTATCTTC
AAATGGTTCGAACACAAACTCAACCATAATTTTAGTGAAAACTACGTTGGAGACAATTTTAAATGATAAG
GACATTAAAAAGAATTCGAATGCTCAGAAGGCTATCGAAAGGACATTACAAAAATTTAAGGAATTTGATC
CGCAAACCACGAATAACCCACATTACGTGGATTCAATACTAGTATTCGAAGCACTAAGGGCAAGCTGTCG
TACCAAATCCTCCAAAGTTCAAAGTTTGGCTTTAGATTGCCTGTCAAAATTGTTTTCTTTTAGATCGCTA
GACGAGACCCTGTTAGTGAATCCACCCGATTCTTTAGCCTCTAATGATCAACGACAAGATGCTGCCGATG
GAATAACGCCGCCTCCAAAACAAAAAATTATAGACGCTGCAATTGATACTATTTCAGACTGTTTTCAAGG
TGAAGGCACTGATGACCGTGTGGAACTACAAATCGTTAGAGCTTTATCTAGTTGCATTTTAGAAGAGGAT
TCAAGTTCTTTATGCCACGGTGCTTCCTTGCTAAAGGCTATCAGAACAATCTACAACGTTTTCGTCTTTT
CGTTGAACCCATCCAATCAAGGTATTGCACAGGCGACCTTGACACAAATTATTAGTTCGGTGTATGATAA
AATCGATCTCAAACAAAGTACCTCTTCAGCAGTATCCTTATCGACAAAAAATCATCAACAACAATCCGCC
ATAGAACTTTCCGAGGCTTCTGAAAATGCAGAAACGCCGGCTCCTTTAACTCTGGAAAATATGGATAAGT
TGAATGACGATGAGGAAAGACTAATGGACGCTCAACAGCCTGATTCTATCGCCATAACTAACCAAGATCT
AGCTGTTAAAGATGCGTTCTTAGTGTTTAGAGTCATGGCGAAAATATGTGCTAAACCTTTGGAAACAGAA
CTCGACATGAGGTCACATGCCGTCAGGTCAAAGCTTTTATCTCTTCACATCATTTACTCTATTATCAAAG
ATCATATTGACGTATTCCTTTCCCACAACATTTTTCTACCAGGAAAGGAGCGTGTGTGCTTTATCGATTC
AATTAGACAATATTTACGTCTTGTTTTATCAAGGAATGCTGCCTCGCCTCTAGCTCCAGTTTTCGAGGTT
ACTTTAGAAATTATGTGGCTATTGATTGCTAATTTGAGAGCAGATTTCGTGAAGGAAATTCCAGTTTTTT
TAACAGAAATCTACTTCCCCATTTCAGAATTAACCACTTCCACCTCCCAACAAAAGAGATATTTTTTAAG
TGTTATTCAACGAATTTGTAACGACCCAAGAACTTTAGTTGAATTTTACTTGAATTATGATTGTAACCCT
GGAATGCCAAATGTAATGGAAATAACTGTTGATTATTTGACAAGATTGGCTTTAACTAGGGTGGAAATTA
CTCAGACTCAAAGATCATACTACGATGAACAAATATCAAAATCCCTGTCCACCTACAATTTCTCACAATT
GCCCCTTTTGACTTCTTCCAACTTGTCTTCTAGTCCTGATGTTGGTCAAGTCAATTTACTTTTTCCACTT
GATTTTGCTCTCAAAATGGTGTCACTAAATTGCATTGTGTCAGTTTTGCGTTCCTTAAGCTCATGGGCTC
ACAAAGCTTTAAATCCAAACACACACACTGCTAATAAGGTATTACTAAACACAACATCTTCAGCTCGTCA
AGAATCTAGATCATCTTTGAGTAACGACGTAAGGTCTTCTATTATGACAAGTAATGATGACTTCAAACCA
ACATATGAAGACGAAGAAAGCAGATCATTGAGCAGTCAAAACATTGACGCAGACGACCCCACACAATTTG
AAAATTTGAAACTAAGGAAAACTGCTTTATCGGAATGTATTGCTATTTTCAACAATAAACCCAAGAAAGC
TATTCCAGTACTTATTAAAAAAGGATTTTTGAAAGATGATTCTCCAATTTCCATTGCCAAGTGGTTATTA
GAAACAGAAGGCCTCGACATGGCCGCTGTTGGGGATTATCTAGGCGAAGGAGACGACAAGAACATCGCTA
TAATGCACGCATTTGTTGATGAGTTTGACTTCACTGGTATGTCCATTGTTGACGCATTAAGGTCATTTTT
ACAAAGTTTCAGATTGCCTGGAGAAGGTCAAAAAATTGACAGATTCATGCTGAAATTTGCGGAAAGATTT
GTGGACCAAAACCCCGGAGTCTTTTCAAAGGCGGATACTGCATATGTGCTTTCGTATTCTTTGATCATGT
TGAATACTGATTTACATTCGTCACAAATCAAAAATAAAATGTCTTTACAAGAGTTTTTAGAAAACAACGA
AGGTATTGACAACGGAAGAGATTTACCAAGAGACTTCTTGGAAGGTTTGTTCAACGAAATTGCTAACAAT
GAAATCAAGTTAATTTCTGAACAGCATCAGGCAATGCTTTCAGGTGATACCAATCTTGTCCAACAACAGC
AATCTGCTTTCAACTTCTTTAATTCTCGTGATTTGACAAGAGAGGCATATAATCAAGTCTCAAAAGAAAT
TTCATCTAAAACGGAATTAGTCTTTAAGAATTTAAACAAAAATAAAGGAGGCCCAGACGTCTATTATGCT
GCTTCCCACGTTGAGCATGTTAAATCAATTTTCGAGACACTATGGATGTCCTTTTTAGCAGCTCTAACCC
CCCCATTTAAGGATTATGATGACATTGACACAACCAATAAGTGTTTAGAAGGCTTGAAAATATCAATTAA
AATTGCTTCTACTTTTAGAATCAATGATGCTAGAACCTCCTTTGTAGGTGCGTTAGTCCAATTTTGTAAC
CTTCAAAACCTTGAAGAAATCAAAGTTAAAAATGTCAATGCAATGGTAATTCTTCTTGAAGTCGCGTTAT
CAGAAGGAAATTACTTGGAGGGATCGTGGAAGGACATTTTGCTGGTCGTGTCTCAAATGGAAAGACTACA
ATTGATATCCAAAGGTATCGACAGAGATACGGTTCCAGATGTTGCACAAGCTCGTGTTGCAAACCCTAGA
GTTTCTTACGAATCATCAAGATCCAATAATACATCTTTCTTTGATGTTTGGGGCAAGAAGGCAACTCCCA
CAGAATTGGCTCAAGAAAAACACCATAATCAAACCTTATCACCCGAAATCTCTAAATTCATTTCCTCCAG
TGAATTAGTCGTTTTGATGGACAATATATTTACCAAAAGTTCCGAGTTATCAGGTAATGCTATCGTTGAT
TTTATCAAAGCTTTAACCGCTGTATCTTTAGAAGAAATTGAATCATCTGAAAATGCTTCCACACCAAGAA
TGTTTTCCTTGCAAAAAATGGTCGATGTATGTTACTACAATATGGATCGTATCAAACTAGAATGGACGCC
GCTTTGGGCTGTTATGGGAAAAGCTTTCAACAAGATTGCTACAAACTCTAACTTAGCAGTAGTATTTTTC
GCTATCGATTCCCTGCGTCAATTGTCTATGAGATTTTTAGATATTGAGGAATTATCAGGTTTTGAATTTC
AACATGATTTTTTAAAACCTTTTGAATACACGGTTCAAAATAGTGGCAACACTGAAGTTCAAGAAATGAT
TATTGAGTGTTTTAGGAACTTCATATTGACAAAATCGGAAAGTATCAAATCTGGCTGGAAGCCTATTCTT
GAATCCTTACAATATACGGCTCGCTCAAGCACTGAATCCATTGTATTAAAGACGCAATTGCTGGTTAGCA
ATGATATTGTGACAAATCACTTCGAAAACGTATTCTCTCAAGAAGATGCCTTTTCTGAGTTAGTTGGTGT
CTTCAGAGAAATCACCAAAAATAAGAGATTCCAAAAGCTATCTCTACATGCTTTGGAGTCTCTAAGAAAG
ATGACTCAGAACGTCGCAGACATCTGTTTTTACAATGAAAATAAGACTGAAGAAGAAAGAAAACATAACG
ATGCTTTACTTCGTGGGAAAGACATATTCCAGGATGTGTGGTTCCCTATGTTATTCTGCTTCAATGATAC
GATCATGACAGCTGAAGACTTAGAAGTTAGATCACGTGCATTAAACTATATGTTCGATGCCCTAGTGGCA
TATGGTGGTAAATTCAATGATGATTTCTGGGAAAAGATTTGTAAGAAGTTACTATTTCCTATTTTCGGTG
TATTATCCAAACATTGGGAAGTCAACCAATTCAATAGTCATGATGATTTAAGTGTTTGGCTTTCGACCAC
GTTAATTCAAGCCTTAAGGAACTTGATTGCCCTTTTTACGCATTACTTTGAATCGTTGAACAGAATGCTC
GATGGATTTTTGGGTCTGCTGGTATCCTGTATTTGTCAAGAAAATGACACTATTGCTAGAATTGGGAGAT
CCTGCCTGCAACAATTGATATTGCAAAACGTATCTAAATTCAATGAGTACCATTGGAATCAAATAGGTGA
CGTATTCGATAAATTGTTTGATTTAACCACTGCTAATGAATTGTTCGATTATGATCCGTTACAGCAAGGA
AGAAAATCATCTGTATCTCATCACCAAACAACTAATGATACCAGCCAACACTCAGATGATGATAGCAACG
ACAGAAGGGAGAACGATTCTAATATCAGTGAGACGGTCGAAAGAGCGCATCAAGAAGAATCCAGCGAAGA
CGTTGGTGGTGACATGGTTGAAACACTCAATGGGCAAACTAAGCTTAATAATGGCAATTCCGTTCCGACG
GTAAAGGACGAATTGAATCCAAAGCCCGCTAGTCTAAGTATCCCCAAGAAAACTAAGCACATGAAACGAA
ACGAAAGTAACGAAGATATACGTAGGAGAATAAACATCAAGAATTCTATTGTTGTCAAATGTGTTTTACA
GCTTTTGATGATAGAGCTGCTCAACGAATTATTCGAGAACGAAGATTTTGCCCACTGTATCCCTTACAAG
GAAGCCATTAGAATTACAAGATTGTTGGAGAAATCGTACGAATTTTCTCGTGACTTTAATGAAGATTATG
GGTTAAGAACAAGACTAGTAGAGGCTCGTGTAGTTGATAAAATACCAAACCTGTTGAAACAAGAAACGAG
TGCTGCTGCAGTTCTCCTTGACATTATGTTTCAGTTGTATCTGAACGATGATGAGAAGAAGGCTGATTTA
ATAACTCGTCTGATCACCATTTGCATCCAGGTCGTAGAGGGTTATGTTTCTTTGGATGATAGAACCATGG
AACGTAGTATCAATGCCTGGCGTTCAGTGATAGTTGAAATATTACAAGGTTACTACGAATTTGATGATGA
AGACTTTAGACTATACTGTCCTGCTATGTATGCTCTGGTGATTCAAATATTAGATAAGAGCGTTCCAACG
GAGTTGAGACATGCTATAAAACAATTTCTAAGCAGAGTTGGTGAATTATACCTTTCTACTGATTTAATTA
ACATCGCTAGCGGTAAACCAATTCCAAATCCATTGTTGGGTTTGGATTCTACTCCTAGCGGTAAACCAAT
TCCAAATCCATTGTTGGGTTTGGATTCTACTCCTAGCGGTAAACCAATTCCAAATCCATTGTTGGGTTTG
GATTCTACTCCTAGCGGTAAACCAATTCCAAATCCATTGTTGGGTTTGGATTCTACTCCTAGGGGAAAGT
CTTACCCAACTGTGAGTGCTGATTACCAGGACGCCGTTGAGAAGGCGAAGAAGAAGCTCAGAGGCTTCAT
CGCTGAGAAGAGATGCGCTCCTCTAATGCTCCGTTTGGCATTCCACTCTGCTGGAACCTTTGACAAGGGC
ACGAAGACCGGTGGACCCTTCGGAACCATCAAGCACCCTGCCGAACTGGCTCACAGCGCTAACAACGGTC
TTGACATCGCTGTTAGGCTTTTGGAGCCACTCAAGGCGGAGTTCCCTATTTTGAGCTACGCCGATTTCTA
CCAGTTGGCTGGCGTTGTTGCCGTTGAGGTCACGGGTGGACCTAAGGTTCCATTCCACCCTGGAAGAGAG
GACAAGCCTGAGCCACCACCAGAGGGTCGCTTGCCCGATCCCACTAAGGGTTCTGACCATTTGAGAGATG
TGTTTGGCAAAGCTATGGGGCTTACTGACCAAGATATCGTTGCTCTATCTGGGGGTCACACTATTGGAGC
TGCACACAAGGAGCGTTCTGGATTTGAGGGTCCCTGGACCTCTAATCCTCTTATTTTCGACAACTCATAC
TTCACGGAGTTGTTGAGTGGTGAGAAGGAAGGTCTCCTTCAGCTACCTTCTGACAAGGCTCTTTTGTCTG
ACCCTGTATTCCGCCCTCTCGTTGACAAATATGCAGCGGACGAAGATGCCTTCTTTGCTGATTACGCTGA
GGCTCACCAAAAGCTTTCCGAGCTTGGGTTTGCTGATGCCCTGCAGCTGCCTCCCCTGGAGCGCCTGACC
CTGGACGCTCAGTGCAGATCTTGAGGCGCGCCACTTCTAAATAAGCGAATTTCTTATGATTTATGATTTT
TATTATTAAATAAGTTATAAAAAAAATAAGTGTATACAAATTTTAAAGTGACTCTTAGGTTTTAAAACGA
AAATTCTTATTCTTGAGTAACTCTTTCCTGTAGGTCAGGTTGCTTTCTCAGGTATAGTATGAGGTCGCTC
TTATTGACCACACCTCTACCGGCAGATCCGCTAGGGATAACAGGGTAATATCTGCAGGTCGACAACCCTT
AATATAACTTCGTATAATGTATGCTATACGAAGTTATTAGGTCTAGAGATCCCAATACAACAGATCACGT
GATCTTTTTGTAAGATGAAGTTGAAGTAGTGTTGCACCGTGCCAATGCAGGTGGCTATTAGATTAAATAT
GTGATTTGTTCTATTAAGTTTCCTGTATAATTAATGGGGAGCGCTGATTCTCTTTTGGTACGCTTCCCAT
CCAGCATTTCTGTATCTTTCACCTTCAACCTTAGGATCTCTACCCTTGGCGAAAAGTCCTCTGCCAACAA
TGATGATATCTGATCCACCACTTACAACTTCGTCGACGGTTCTGTACTGCTGACCCAATGCATCGCCTTT
GTCGTCTAAACCTACACCTGGGGTCATGATTAGCCAATCAAACCCTTCTTCTCTTCCTCCCATATCGTTC
TGAGCAATGAACCCAATAACGAAATCTTTATCACTCTTTGCAATATCAACGGTACCCTTAGTATATTCAC
CGTGTGCTAGAGAACCCTTGGAAGACAATTCAGCAAGCATCAATAATCCCCTTGGTTCTTTGGTGACCTC
TTGCGCACCTTGTTTCAAGCCAGCAACAATACCAGCACCAGTAACCCCGTGGGCGTTGGTGATATCAGAC
CATTCTGCGATACGGTAAACGCCCGATGTATATTGTAATTTGACTGTGTTACCGATATCGGCGAATTTTC
TGTCCTCAAATATCAAGAACTTGTATTTCTCTGCCAATGCTTTCAATGGAACGACAGTACCCTCATAACT
GAAATCATCCAAGATATCAACGTGTGTTTTCAAAAGGCAAATGTATGGACCCAACGTTTCAACAAGTTTC
AATAGCTCATCAGTCGAACGAACGTCAAGAGAAGCACACAAATTGGTCTTCTTTTCATCCATTAAACGTA
AAAGTTTCGATGCAACCGGACTTGCATGAGTCTCAGCTCTACTGGTATATGATTTTGTGGACATGGTGCA
ACTAATTGACGGGAGTGTATTGACGCTGGCGTACTGGCTTTCACAAAATGGCCCAATCACAACCACATCT
TAGATAGTTGAAATGACTTTAGATAACATCAATTGAGATGAGCTTAATCATGTCAAAGCTAAAAGTGTCA
CCATGAACGACAATTCTTAAGCAAATCACGTGATATAGATCCACGAATAACCACCATTTGATGCTCGAGG
CAAGTAATGTGTGTAAAAAAATGCGTTACCACCATCCAATGCAGACCGATCTTCTACCCAGAATCACATA
TATTTATGTACCGAGTACCTTTTTTCTATCTTCCAATTGCTTCTCCCATATGATTGTCTCCGTAAGCTCG
AAATTTCTAAGTTGGATTTTAATCTTCACGCAGGATGACAGTTCGATGAGCTTCTGAGGAGTGTTTAGAA
CATAATCATTTATCCATGGTCTATCTCTTCTTGTCGCTTTTTCTCCTCGATAGAACCTAAATAAAACGAG
CTCTCGAGAACCCTTAATATAACTTCGTATAATGTATGCTATACGAAGTTATTAGGTGATATCAGATCCA
CTAGTGGCCTATGCGGCCGCGGATCTGCCGGTCTCCCTATAGTGAGTCGTATTAATTTCGATAAGCCAGG
TTAACCTGCATTAATGAATCGGCCAACGCGCGGGGAGAGGCGGTTTGCGTATTGGGCGCTCTTCCGCTTC
CTCGCTCACTGACTCGCTGCGCTCGGTCGTTCGGCTGCGGCGAGCGGTATCAGCTCACTCAAAGGCGGTA
ATACGGTTATCCACAGAATCAGGGGATAACGCAGGAAAGAACATGTGAGCAAAAGGCCAGCAAAAGGCCA
GGAACCGTAAAAAGGCCGCGTTGCTGGCGTTTTTCCATAGGCTCCGCCCCCCTGACGAGCATCACAAAAA
TCGACGCTCAAGTCAGAGGTGGCGAAACCCGACAGGACTATAAAGATACCAGGCGTTTCCCCCTGGAAGC
TCCCTCGTGCGCTCTCCTGTTCCGACCCTGCCGCTTACCGGATACCTGTCCGCCTTTCTCCCTTCGGGAA
GCGTGGCGCTTTCTCATAGCTCACGCTGTAGGTATCTCAGTTCGGTGTAGGTCGTTCGCTCCAAGCTGGG
CTGTGTGCACGAACCCCCCGTTCAGCCCGACCGCTGCGCCTTATCCGGTAACTATCGTCTTGAGTCCAAC
CCGGTAAGACACGACTTATCGCCACTGGCAGCAGCCACTGGTAACAGGATTAGCAGAGCGAGGTATGTAG
GCGGTGCTACAGAGTTCTTGAAGTGGTGGCCTAACTACGGCTACACTAGAAGAACAGTATTTGGTATCTG
CGCTCTGCTGAAGCCAGTTACCTTCGGAAAAAGAGTTGGTAGCTCTTGATCCGGCAAACAAACCACCGCT
GGTAGCGGTGGTTTTTTTGTTTGCAAGCAGCAGATTACGCGCAGAAAAAAAGGATCTCAAGAAGATCCTT
TGATCTTTTCTACGGGGTCTGACGCTCAGTGGAACGAAAACTCACGTTAAGGGATTTTGGTCATGAGATT
ATCAAAAAGGATCTTCACCTAGATCCTTTTAAATTAAAAATGAAGTTTTAAATCAATCTAAAGTATATAT
GAGTAAACTTGGTCTGACAGTTACCAATGCTTAATCAGTGAGGCACCTATCTCAGCGATCTGTCTATTTC
GTTCATCCATAGTTGCCTGACTCCCCGTCGTGTAGATAACTACGATACGGGAGGGCTTACCATCTGGCCC
CAGTGCTGCAATGATACCGCGAGACCCACGCTCACCGGCTCCAGATTTATCAGCAATAAACCAGCCAGCC
GGAAGGGCCGAGCGCAGAAGTGGTCCTGCAACTTTATCCGCCTCCATCCAGTCTATTAATTGTTGCCGGG
AAGCTAGAGTAAGTAGTTCGCCAGTTAATAGTTTGCGCAACGTTGTTGCCATTGCTACAGGCATCGTGGT
GTCACGCTCGTCGTTTGGTATGGCTTCATTCAGCTCCGGTTCCCAACGATCAAGGCGAGTTACATGATCC
CCCATGTTGTGCAAAAAAGCGGTTAGCTCCTTCGGTCCTCCGATCGTTGTCAGAAGTAAGTTGGCCGCAG
TGTTATCACTCATGGTTATGGCAGCACTGCATAATTCTCTTACTGTCATGCCATCCGTAAGATGCTTTTC
TGTGACTGGTGAGTACTCAACCAAGTCATTCTGAGAATAGTGTATGCGGCGACCGAGTTGCTCTTGCCCG
GCGTCAATACGGGATAATACCGCGCCACATAGCAGAACTTTAAAAGTGCTCATCATTGGAAAACGTTCTT
CGGGGCGAAAACTCTCAAGGATCTTACCGCTGTTGAGATCCAGTTCGATGTAACCCACTCGTGCACCCAA
CTGATCTTCAGCATCTTTTACTTTCACCAGCGTTTCTGGGTGAGCAAAAACAGGAAGGCAAAATGCCGCA
AAAAAGGGAATAAGGGCGACACGGAAATGTTGAATACTCATACTCTTCCTTTTTCAATATTATTGAAGCA
TTTATCAGGGTTATTGTCTCATGAGCGGATACATATTTGAATGTATTTAGAAAAATAAACAAATAGGGGT
TCCGCGCACATTTCCCCGAAAAGTGCCACCTGACGTCTAAGAAACCATTATTATCATGACATTAACCTAT
AAAAATAGGCGTATCACGAGGCCCTTTCGTCTCGCGCGTTTCGGTGATGACGGTGAAAACCTCTGACACA
TGCAGCTCCCGGAGACGGTCACAGCTTGTCTGTAAGCGGATGCCGGGAGCAGACAAGCCCGTCAGGGCGC
GTCAGCGGGTGTTGGCGGGTGTCGGGGCTGGCTTAACTATGCGGCATCAGAGCAGATTGTACTGAGAGTG
CACCATATGGACATATTGTCGTTAGAACGCGGCTACAATTAATACATAACCTTATGTATCATACACATAC
GATTTAGGTGACACTATA
Features (pLannotate 1.2.2; 16 found; start..end, strand, type, name):
    106..177     +  ncRNA          tRNA: Accession: RF00005 - tRNA
    687..6713    +  CDS            SEC7: SEC7_YEAST - Experimental evidence at protein level: Swiss-Prot protein existence level 1. May play a role in vesicular budding and traffic between compartments of the Golgi apparatus. From Saccharomyces cerevisiae (strain ATCC 204508 / S288c) (Baker's yeast).
   6923..7670    +  CDS            APEX2 (fragment): soybean ascorbate peroxidase, engineered to serve as a monomeric tag for electron microscopy and live-cell proteomics (Lam et al., 2015) more active than the original APEX due to the A134P mutation
   7677..7703    +  CDS            NES: nuclear export signal from the HIV Rev protein (Fischer et al., 1995)
   7745..7932    +  terminator     ADH1 terminator: S. cerevisiae ADH1; transcription terminator for the S. cerevisiae alcohol dehydrogenase 1 (ADH1) gene
   7984..8017    -  protein_bind   loxP: Cre-mediated recombination occurs in the 8-bp core sequence (GCATACAT). Cre recombinase
   8169..8954    -  CDS            URA3: PYRF_YEAST - Experimental evidence at protein level: Swiss-Prot protein existence level 1. From Saccharomyces cerevisiae (strain ATCC 204508 / S288c) (Baker's yeast).
   9469..9502    -  protein_bind   loxP: Cre-mediated recombination occurs in the 8-bp core sequence (GCATACAT). Cre recombinase
   9556..9574    -  promoter       T7 promoter: promoter for bacteriophage T7 RNA polymerase
   9596..9649    -  CDS            lacI (fragment): lac repressor; lacI; The lac repressor binds to the lac operator to inhibit transcription in E. coli. This inhibition can be relieved by adding lactose or isopropyl-β-D-thiogalactopyranoside (IPTG).
   9832..10420   -  rep_origin     ori: high-copy-number ColE1/pMB1/pBR322/pUC origin of replication
  10591..11451   -  CDS            AmpR: β-lactamase; bla; confers resistance to ampicillin, carbenicillin, and related antibiotics
  11452..11556   -  promoter       AmpR promoter: bla
  11651..11686   +  CDS            rop (fragment): Rop protein, which maintains plasmids at low copy number; rop
  11788..11839   +  misc_feature   bom (fragment): basis of mobility region from pBR322
  11902..2       +  promoter       SP6 promoter (across the origin): promoter for bacteriophage SP6 RNA polymerase
