[The description below was written by a language model from this plasmid's Addgene catalogue record and pLannotate feature annotations shown in this document.]
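Description:
ClhN-p1k-Sec7-4V5-APEX2-URA is a yeast expression plasmid of about 11.9 kb built on the ClhN-URA backbone to produce the Saccharomyces cerevisiae Golgi protein Sec7 fused at its C terminus to four V5 epitopes and the engineered peroxidase APEX2. In E. coli it is maintained through a high-copy ColE1/pUC-type origin and selected with ampicillin via the β-lactamase gene and its own promoter. Short rop, bom and lacI fragments, together with flanking T7 and SP6 promoters, are remnants of the cloning backbone. In yeast, selection relies on a URA3 marker that sits between two loxP sites, so the marker could in principle be excised by Cre recombinase. The feature table shows no yeast replication origin or centromere (no 2μ or CEN/ARS), which is consistent with an integrating design, although the record does not state how the plasmid is maintained in yeast.

The payload is the full SEC7 open reading frame, which the record says is driven by its native promoter (pSEC7). The "p1k" in the name probably refers to roughly 1 kb of upstream sequence, though only about 0.7 kb precedes the coding region in the map, and that stretch includes an annotated tRNA gene. Downstream of SEC7 there is an unannotated gap that presumably holds the 4xV5 tag, followed by APEX2, a short motif annotated as an HIV Rev-type nuclear export signal, and the ADH1 terminator.

APEX2 catalyses local deposition of an electron-dense diaminobenzidine polymer, so the fusion was intended as a Sec7-based organelle marker for electron microscopy in budding yeast, with V5 available for immunodetection. The depositor notes that this construct gave insufficient signal for EM, so it mainly documents a tested but unsuccessful candidate.
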