Addgene plasmid #207060: ClhN-p1k-Sec7-4V5-APEX2-URA
Purpose: Expressing Sec7-4V5-APEX2. Insufficient signal for EM.
Depositing lab: Zhiping Xie. Depositing organization: Shanghai Jiao Tong University. Publication: A Validated Set of Ascorbate Peroxidase-Based Organelle Markers for Electron Microscopy of Saccharomyces cerevisiae. Li H, He CW, Zhu J, Xie Z. mSphere. 2022 Aug 31;7(4):e0010722. doi: 10.1128/msphere.00107-22. Epub 2022 Jun 21. PubMed 35727034.
Backbone
  Vector backbone: ClhN-URA
  Vector type: Yeast Expression
Growth in bacteria
  Bacterial resistance: Ampicillin, 100 μg/mL
  Growth temperature: 37°C
  Growth strain: DH5alpha
  Copy number: High Copy
Gene/Insert
  Gene/Insert name: Sec7
  Species: S. cerevisiae (budding yeast)
  Promoter: pSEC7
  Tag / fusion protein: 4xV5-APEX2 (C terminal on insert)
  Cloning method: Gibson Cloning
Terms and licenses: Academic/Nonprofit Terms; Industry Terms: Not Available to Industry
How to cite: ClhN-p1k-Sec7-4V5-APEX2-URA was a gift from Zhiping Xie (Addgene plasmid # 207060 ; http://n2t.net/addgene:207060 ; RRID:Addgene_207060)
